>Addgene plasmid #200379 | pHiUGE V5-epitope donor ORF2 | addgene full sequence | sequence record 405503 | Addgene NGS Result
CCTGCAGGCAGCTGCGCGCTCGCTCGCTCACTGAGGCCGCCCGGGCGTCGGGCGACCTTTGGTCGCCCGG
CCTCAGTGAGCGAGCGAGCGCGCAGAGAGGGAGTGGCCAACTCCATCACTAGGGGTTCCTGCGGCCGCAC
GCGTGAGGGCCTATTTCCCATGATTCCTTCATATTTGCATATACGATACAAGGCTGTTAGAGAGATAATT
GGAATTAATTTGACTGTAAACACAAAGATATTAGTACAAAATACGTGACGTAGAAAGTAATAATTTCTTG
GGTAGTTTGCAGTTTTAAAATTATGTTTTAAAATGGACTATCATATGCTTACCGTAACTTGAAAGTATTT
CGATTTCTTGGCTTTATATATCTTGTGGAAAGGACGAAACACCGACGCTTCCGAGTACGGTACGTTTTAG
AGCTAGAAATAGCAAGTTAAAATAAGGCTAGTCCGTTATCAACTTGAAAAAGTGGCACCGAGTCGGTGCT
TTTTTTCTAGACCTGTACCGTACTCGGAAGCGTCGGATCCAAGGTAAGCCTATCCCTAACCCTCTCCTCG
GTCTCGATTCTACGTAGCTAGCTAGCTAGAGTGGAGTCCAGTCCCAGAAGTGGATTGGGAATGGGTTTGC
CGCTCGAGCCTGTACCGTACTCGGAAGCGTCCACGTGCGGACCGAGCGGCCGCAGGAACCCCTAGTGATG
GAGTTGGCCACTCCCTCTCTGCGCGCTCGCTCGCTCACTGAGGCCGGGCGACCAAAGGTCGCCCGACGCC
CGGGCTTTGCCCGGGCGGCCTCAGTGAGCGAGCGAGCGCGCAGCTGCCTGCAGGGGCGCCTGATGCGGTA
TTTTCTCCTTACGCATCTGTGCGGTATTTCACACCGCATA
[95 nt withheld, positions 881-975]
T
[46 nt withheld, positions 977-1022]
C
[141 nt withheld, positions 1024-1164]
CCTTTGACGTTGGAGTCCACGTTCTTT
[37 nt withheld, positions 1192-1228]
ACTCTATCTCGGGCTATTCTTTTGATTTATAAGGGATTTTGCCGATTTCGGTCTATTGGTTAAAAAATGA
GCTGATTTAACAAAAATTTAACGCGAATTTTAACAAAATATTAACGTTTACAATTTTATGGTGCACTCTC
AGTACAATCTGCTCTGATGCCGCATAGTTAAGCCAGCCCCGACACCCGCCAACACCCGCTGACGCGCCCT
GACGGGCTTGTCTGCTCCCGGCATCCGCTTACAGACAAGCTGTGACCGTCTCCGGGAGCTGCATGTGTCA
GAGGTTTTCACCGTCATCACCGAAACGCGCGAGACGAAAGGGCCTCGTGATACGCCTATTTTTATAGGTT
AATGTCATGATAATAATGGTTTCTTAGACGTCAGGTGGCACTTTTCGGGGAAATGTGCGCGGAACCCCTA
TTTGTTTATTTTTCTAAATACATTCAAATATGTATCCGCTCATGAGACAATAACCCTGATAAATGCTTCA
ATAATATTGAAAAAGGAAGAGTATGAGTATTCAACATTTCCGTGTCGCCCTTATTCCCTTTTTTGCGGCA
TTTTGCCTTCCTGTTTTTGCTCACCCAGAAACGCTGGTGAAAGTAAAAGATGCTGAAGATCAGTTGGGTG
CACGAGTGGGTTACATCGAACTGGATCTCAACAGCGGTAAGATCCTTGAGAGTTTTCGCCCCGAAGAACG
TTTTCCAATGATGAGCACTTTTAAAGTTCTGCTATGTGGCGCGGTATTATCCCGTATTGACGCCGGGCAA
GAGCAACTCGGTCGCCGCATACACTATTCTCAGAATGACTTGGTTGAGTACTCACCAGTCACAGAAAAGC
ATCTTACGGATGGCATGACAGTAAGAGAATTATGCAGTGCTGCCATAACCATGAGTGATAACACTGCGGC
CAACTTACTTCTGACAACGATCGGAGGACCGAAGGAGCTAACCGCTTTTTTGCACAACATGGGGGATCAT
GTAACTCGCCTTGATCGTTGGGAACCGGAGCTGAATGAAGCCATACCAAACGACGAGCGTGACACCACGA
TGCCTGTAGCAATGGCAACAACGTTGCGCAAACTATTAACTGGCGAACTACTTACTCTAGCTTCCCGGCA
ACAATTAATAGACTGGATGGAGGCGGATAAAGTTGCAGGACCACTTCTGCGCTCGGCCCTTCCGGCTGGC
TGGTTTATTGCTGATAAATCTGGAGCCGGTGAGCGTGGGTCTCGCGGTATCATTGCAGCACTGGGGCCAG
ATGGTAAGCCCTCCCGTATCGTAGTTATCTACACGACGGGGAGTCAGGCAACTATGGATGAACGAAATAG
ACAGATCGCTGAGATAGGTGCCTCACTGATTAAGCATTGGTAACTGTCAGACCAAGTTTACTCATATATA
CTTTAGATTGATTTAAAACTTCATTTTTAATTTAAAAGGATCTAGGTGAAGATCCTTTTTGATAATCTCA
TGACCAAAATCCCTTAACGTGAGTTTTCGTTCCACTGAGCGTCAGACCCCGTAGAAAAGATCAAAGGATC
TTCTTGAGATCCTTTTTTTCTGCGCGTAATCTGCTGCTTGCAAACAAAAAAACCACCGCTACCAGCGGTG
GTTTGTTTGCCGGATCAAGAGCTACCAACTCTTTTTCCGAAGGTAACTGGCTTCAGCAGAGCGCAGATAC
CAAATACTGTTCTTCTAGTGTAGCCGTAGTTAGGCCACCACTTCAAGAACTCTGTAGCACCGCCTACATA
CCTCGCTCTGCTAATCCTGTTACCAGTGGCTGCTGCCAGTGGCGATAAGTCGTGTCTTACCGGGTTGGAC
TCAAGACGATAGTTACCGGATAAGGCGCAGCGGTCGGGCTGAACGGGGGGTTCGTGCACACAGCCCAGCT
TGGAGCGAACGACCTACACCGAACTGAGATACCTACAGCGTGAGCTATGAGAAAGCGCCACGCTTCCCGA
AGGGAGAAAGGCGGACAGGTATCCGGTAAGCGGCAGGGTCGGAACAGGAGAGCGCACGAGGGAGCTTCCA
GGGGGAAACGCCTGGTATCTTTATAGTCCTGTCGGGTTTCGCCACCTCTGACTTGAGCGTCGATTTTTGT
GATGCTCGTCAGGGGGGCGGAGCCTATGGAAAAACGCCAGCAACGCGGCCTTTTTACGGTTCCTGGCCTT
TTGCTGGCCTTTTGCTCACATGT
Features (pLannotate 1.2.2; 13 found; start..end, strand, type, name):
     12..39      +  repeat_region  AAV2 ITR (fragment): inverted terminal repeat of adeno-associated virus serotype 2 inverted
     68..95      +  repeat_region  AAV2 ITR (fragment): inverted terminal repeat of adeno-associated virus serotype 2 inverted
    145..385     +  promoter       U6 promoter: RNA polymerase III promoter for human U6 snRNA
    414..489     +  misc_RNA       gRNA scaffold: guide RNA scaffold for the Streptococcus pyogenes CRISPR/Cas9 system
    533..574     +  CDS            V5 tag: epitope tag from simian virus 5
    684..824     +  repeat_region  AAV2 ITR: inverted terminal repeat of adeno-associated virus serotype 2 inverted
    829..880     -  misc_feature   bom (fragment): basis of mobility region from pBR322
    899..1354    +  rep_origin     f1 ori (sequence partly withheld): f1 bacteriophage origin of replication; arrow indicates direction of (+) strand synthesis
   1355..1404    -  misc_feature   bom (fragment): basis of mobility region from pBR322
   1506..1541    -  CDS            rop (fragment): Rop protein, which maintains plasmids at low copy number; rop
   1636..1740    +  promoter       AmpR promoter: bla
   1741..2601    +  CDS            AmpR: β-lactamase; bla; confers resistance to ampicillin, carbenicillin, and related antibiotics
   2772..3360    +  rep_origin     ori: high-copy-number ColE1/pMB1/pBR322/pUC origin of replication
