[The description below was written by a language model from this plasmid's Addgene catalogue record and pLannotate feature annotations shown in this document.]
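Description:
pHiUGE V5-epitope donor ORF2 is a small (about 3.4 kb) AAV-style donor plasmid from the Homology-independent Universal Genome Engineering (HiUGE) system, catalogued as a mammalian expression vector on the pHiUGE backbone. It is propagated in bacteria through a high-copy ColE1/pUC-type origin and selected with ampicillin via the β-lactamase gene and its native promoter. An f1 origin is also present, along with short remnants of the pBR322 bom and rop regions. The payload is flanked by AAV2 inverted terminal repeats: one is annotated as complete, and the other is detected only as two short fragments. ITRs allow the intervening cassette to be packaged into recombinant AAV, although the record does not explicitly list AAV as the delivery route.

Between the ITRs, a human U6 RNA polymerase III promoter drives a guide RNA built on the Streptococcus pyogenes Cas9 scaffold, followed by a V5 epitope coding sequence. No promoter is annotated for the V5 sequence, which fits its role as a promoterless donor payload meant to be inserted into an endogenous gene rather than expressed from the plasmid. The stated purpose is C-terminal V5 tagging of endogenously expressed proteins. The "ORF2" designation suggests that this is one of a set of reading-frame variants, chosen so the tag stays in frame with the target gene after insertion. The record does not state the guide's target sequence, and no Cas9 gene is annotated on the plasmid, so the nuclease and any gene-specific guide must be supplied separately. Tagged proteins can then be detected with anti-V5 antibodies.
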