Addgene plasmid #200379: pHiUGE V5-epitope donor ORF2
Purpose: Tagging endogenously expressed proteins with V5 epitope, C-terminal
Depositing lab: Scott Soderling. Depositing organization: Duke University. Publication: Plug-and-Play Protein Modification Using Homology-Independent Universal Genome Engineering. Gao Y, Hisey E, Bradshaw TWA, Erata E, Brown WE, Courtland JL, Uezu A, Xiang Y, Diao Y, Soderling SH. Neuron. 2019 Aug 21;103(4):583-597.e8. doi: 10.1016/j.neuron.2019.05.047. Epub 2019 Jul 1. PubMed 31272828.
Backbone
  Vector backbone: pHiUGE
  Vector type: Mammalian Expression
Growth in bacteria
  Bacterial resistance: Ampicillin, 100 μg/mL
  Growth temperature: 30°C
  Growth strain: NEB Stable
  Copy number: Unknown
Gene/Insert
  Gene/Insert name: V5-epitope
  Species: Other
  Mutation: NA
  Cloning method: Unknown
Terms and licenses: Academic/Nonprofit Terms; Industry Terms: Not Available to Industry
How to cite: pHiUGE V5-epitope donor ORF2 was a gift from Scott Soderling (Addgene plasmid # 200379 ; http://n2t.net/addgene:200379 ; RRID:Addgene_200379)
